>Addgene plasmid #182501 | ER-GCaMP6f-AAV | addgene full sequence | sequence record 360464 | Addgene NGS Result
TGACCAGGCTCAGCTAATTTTTGTTTTTTTGGTAGAGACGGGGTTTCACCATATTGGCCAGGCTGGTCTC
CAACTCCTAATCTCAGGTGATCTACCCACCTTGGCCTCCCAAATTGCTGGGATTACAGGCGTGAACCACT
GCTCCCTTCCCTGTCCTTCTCGAGCTGATTTTGTAGGTAACCACGTGCGGACCGAGCGGCCGCAGGAACC
CCTAGTGATGGAGTTGGCCACTCCCTCTCTGCGCGCTCGCTCGCTCACTGAGGCCGGGCGACCAAAGGTC
GCCCGACGCCCGGGCTTTGCCCGGGCGGCCTCAGTGAGCGAGCGAGCGCGCAGCTGCCTGCAGGGGCGCC
TGATGCGGTATTTTCTCCTTACGCATCTGTGCGGTATTTCACACCGCATA
[95 nt withheld, positions 401-495]
T
[46 nt withheld, positions 497-542]
C
[141 nt withheld, positions 544-684]
CCTTTGACGTTGGAGTCCACGTTCTTT
[37 nt withheld, positions 712-748]
ACTCTATCTCGGGCTATTCTTTTGATTTATAAGGGATTTTGCCGATTTCGGTCTATTGGTTAAAAAATGA
GCTGATTTAACAAAAATTTAACGCGAATTTTAACAAAATATTAACGTTTACAATTTTATGGTGCACTCTC
AGTACAATCTGCTCTGATGCCGCATAGTTAAGCCAGCCCCGACACCCGCCAACACCCGCTGACGCGCCCT
GACGGGCTTGTCTGCTCCCGGCATCCGCTTACAGACAAGCTGTGACCGTCTCCGGGAGCTGCATGTGTCA
GAGGTTTTCACCGTCATCACCGAAACGCGCGAGACGAAAGGGCCTCGTGATACGCCTATTTTTATAGGTT
AATGTCATGATAATAATGGTTTCTTAGACGTCAGGTGGCACTTTTCGGGGAAATGTGCGCGGAACCCCTA
TTTGTTTATTTTTCTAAATACATTCAAATATGTATCCGCTCATGAGACAATAACCCTGATAAATGCTTCA
ATAATATTGAAAAAGGAAGAGTATGAGTATTCAACATTTCCGTGTCGCCCTTATTCCCTTTTTTGCGGCA
TTTTGCCTTCCTGTTTTTGCTCACCCAGAAACGCTGGTGAAAGTAAAAGATGCTGAAGATCAGTTGGGTG
CACGAGTGGGTTACATCGAACTGGATCTCAACAGCGGTAAGATCCTTGAGAGTTTTCGCCCCGAAGAACG
TTTTCCAATGATGAGCACTTTTAAAGTTCTGCTATGTGGCGCGGTATTATCCCGTATTGACGCCGGGCAA
GAGCAACTCGGTCGCCGCATACACTATTCTCAGAATGACTTGGTTGAGTACTCACCAGTCACAGAAAAGC
ATCTTACGGATGGCATGACAGTAAGAGAATTATGCAGTGCTGCCATAACCATGAGTGATAACACTGCGGC
CAACTTACTTCTGACAACGATCGGAGGACCGAAGGAGCTAACCGCTTTTTTGCACAACATGGGGGATCAT
GTAACTCGCCTTGATCGTTGGGAACCGGAGCTGAATGAAGCCATACCAAACGACGAGCGTGACACCACGA
TGCCTGTAGCAATGGCAACAACGTTGCGCAAACTATTAACTGGCGAACTACTTACTCTAGCTTCCCGGCA
ACAATTAATAGACTGGATGGAGGCGGATAAAGTTGCAGGACCACTTCTGCGCTCGGCCCTTCCGGCTGGC
TGGTTTATTGCTGATAAATCTGGAGCCGGTGAGCGTGGGTCTCGCGGTATCATTGCAGCACTGGGGCCAG
ATGGTAAGCCCTCCCGTATCGTAGTTATCTACACGACGGGGAGTCAGGCAACTATGGATGAACGAAATAG
ACAGATCGCTGAGATAGGTGCCTCACTGATTAAGCATTGGTAACTGTCAGACCAAGTTTACTCATATATA
CTTTAGATTGATTTAAAACTTCATTTTTAATTTAAAAGGATCTAGGTGAAGATCCTTTTTGATAATCTCA
TGACCAAAATCCCTTAACGTGAGTTTTCGTTCCACTGAGCGTCAGACCCCGTAGAAAAGATCAAAGGATC
TTCTTGAGATCCTTTTTTTCTGCGCGTAATCTGCTGCTTGCAAACAAAAAAACCACCGCTACCAGCGGTG
GTTTGTTTGCCGGATCAAGAGCTACCAACTCTTTTTCCGAAGGTAACTGGCTTCAGCAGAGCGCAGATAC
CAAATACTGTTCTTCTAGTGTAGCCGTAGTTAGGCCACCACTTCAAGAACTCTGTAGCACCGCCTACATA
CCTCGCTCTGCTAATCCTGTTACCAGTGGCTGCTGCCAGTGGCGATAAGTCGTGTCTTACCGGGTTGGAC
TCAAGACGATAGTTACCGGATAAGGCGCAGCGGTCGGGCTGAACGGGGGGTTCGTGCACACAGCCCAGCT
TGGAGCGAACGACCTACACCGAACTGAGATACCTACAGCGTGAGCTATGAGAAAGCGCCACGCTTCCCGA
AGGGAGAAAGGCGGACAGGTATCCGGTAAGCGGCAGGGTCGGAACAGGAGAGCGCACGAGGGAGCTTCCA
GGGGGAAACGCCTGGTATCTTTATAGTCCTGTCGGGTTTCGCCACCTCTGACTTGAGCGTCGATTTTTGT
GATGCTCGTCAGGGGGGCGGAGCCTATGGAAAAACGCCAGCAACGCGGCCTTTTTACGGTTCCTGGCCTT
TTGCTGGCCTTTTGCTCACATGTCCTGCAGGCAGCTGCGCGCTCGCTCGCTCACTGAGGCCGCCCGGGCG
TCGGGCGACCTTTGGTCGCCCGGCCTCAGTGAGCGAGCGAGCGCGCAGAGAGGGAGTGGCCAACTCCATC
ACTAGGGGTTCCTGCGGCCGCACGCGTTGCAAAGATGGATAAAGTTTTAAACAGAGAGGAATCTTTGCAG
CTAATGGACCTTCTAGGTCTTGAAAGGAGTGGGAATTGGCTCCGGTGCCCGTCAGTGGGCAGAGCGCACA
TCGCCCACAGTCCCCGAGAAGTTGGGGGGAGGGGTCGGCAGCGCTAGATCTAACATATCCTGGTGTGGAG
TAGGGGACGCTGCTCTGACAGAGGCTCGGGGGCCTGAGCTGGCTCTGTGAGCTGGGGAGGAGGCAGACAG
CCAGGCCTTGTCTGCAAGCAGACCTGGCAGCATTGGGCTGGCCGCCCCCCAGGGCCTCCTCTTCATGCCC
AGTGAATGACTCACCTTGGCACAGACACAATGTTCGGGGTGGGCACAGTGCCTGCTTCCCGCCGCACCCC
AGCCCCCCTCAAATGCCTTCCGAGAAGCCCATTGAGCAGGGGGCTTGCATTGCACCCCAGCCTGACAGCC
TGGCATCTTGGGATAAAAGCAGCACAGCCCCCTAGGGGCTGCCCTTGCTGTGTGGCGCCACCGGCGGTGG
AGAACAAGGCTCTATTCAGCCTGTGCCCAGGAAAGGGGATCAGGGGATGCCCAGGCATGGACAGTGGGTG
GCAGGGGGGGAGAGGAGGGCTGTCTGCTTCCCAGAAGTCCAAGGACACAAATGGGTGAGGGGAGAGCTCT
CCCCATAGCTGGGCTGCGGCCCAACCCCACCCCCTCAGGCTATGCCAGGGGGTGTTGCCAGGGGCACCCG
GGCATCGCCAGTCTAGCCCACTCCTTCATAAAGCCCTCGCATCCCAGGAGCGAGCAGAGCCAGAGCAGGT
TGGAGAGGAGACGCATCACCTCCGCTGCTCGCGGGGATCTCGAGCCACCATGCATCCGGATATGGACCCT
GTGGTCGTGCTGGGGCTGTGCCTGAGCTGTCTGCTGCTGCTGAGCCTGTGGAAGCAGTCCTACGGAGGCG
GGTTGGATCCACCGGTCGCCACCATGGTCGACTCATCACGTCGTAAGTGGAATAAGACAGGTCACGCAGT
CAGAGCTATAGGTCGGCTGAGCTCACTCGAGAACGTCTATATCAAGGCCGACAAGCAGAAGAACGGCATC
AAGGCGAACTTCAAGATCCGCCACAACATCGAGGACGGCGGCGTGCAGCTCGCCTACCACTACCAGCAGA
ACACCCCCATCGGCGACGGCCCCGTGCTGCTGCCCGACAACCACTACCTGAGCGTGCAGTCCAAACTTTC
GAAAGACCCCAACGAGAAGCGCGATCACATGGTCCTGCTGGAGTTCGTGACCGCCGCCGGGATCACTCTC
GGCATGGACGAGCTGTACAAGGGCGGTACCGGAGGGAGCATGGTGAGCAAGGGCGAGGAGCTGTTCACCG
GGGTGGTGCCCATCCTGGTCGAGCTGGACGGCGACGTAAACGGCCACAAGTTCAGCGTGTCCGGCGAGGG
TGAGGGCGATGCCACCTACGGCAAGCTGACCCTGAAGTTCATCTGCACCACCGGCAAGCTGCCCGTGCCC
TGGCCCACCCTCGTGACCACCCTGACCTACGGCGTGCAGTGCTTCAGCCGCTACCCCGACCACATGAAGC
AGCACGACTTCTTCAAGTCCGCCATGCCCGAAGGCTACATCCAGGAGCGCACCATCTTCTTCAAGGACGA
CGGCAACTACAAGACCCGCGCCGAGGTGAAGTTCGAGGGCGACACCCTGGTGAACCGCATCGAGCTGAAG
GGCATCGACTTCAAGGAGGACGGCAACATCCTGGGGCACAAGCTGGAGTACAACCTGCCGGACCAACTGA
CTGAAGAGCAGATCGCAGAATTTAAAGAGGAATTCTCCCTATTTGACAAGGACGGGGATGGGACAATAAC
AACCAAGGAGCTGGGGACGGTGATGCGGTCTCTGGGGCAGAACCCCACAGAAGCAGAGCTGCAGGACATG
ATCAATGAAGTAGATGCCGACGGTGACGGCACAATCGACTTCCCTGAGTTCCTGACAATGATGGCAAGAA
AAATGAAATACAGGGACACGGAAGAAGAAATTAGAGAAGCGTTCGGTGTGTTTGATAAGGATGGCAATGG
CTACATCAGTGCAGCAGAGCTTCGCCACGTGATGACAAACCTTGGAGAGAAGTTAACAGATGAAGAGGTT
GATGAAATGATCAGGGAAGCAGACATCGATGGGGATGGTCAGGTAAACTACGAAGAGTTTGTACAAATGA
TGACAGCGAAGCTTTAAAGCGGCCGCGACTCTAGATCATAATCAGCCATACCACATTTGTAGAGGTTTTA
CTTGCTTTAAAAAACCTCCCACACCTCCCCCTGAACCTGAAACATAAAATGAATGCAATTCTGTACAAAG
CTTATCGATAATCAACCTCTGGATTACAAAATTTGTGAAAGATTGACTGGTATTCTTAACTATGTTGCTC
CTTTTACGCTATGTGGATACGCTGCTTTAATGCCTTTGTATCATGCTATTGCTTCCCGTATGGCTTTCAT
TTTCTCCTCCTTGTATAAATCCTGGTTGCTGTCTCTTTATGAGGAGTTGTGGCCCGTTGTCAGGCAACGT
GGCGTGGTGTGCACTGTGTTTGCTGACGCAACCCCCACTGGTTGGGGCATTGCCACCACCTGTCAGCTCC
TTTCCGGGACTTTCGCTTTCCCCCTCCCTATTGCCACGGCGGAACTCATCGCCGCCTGCCTTGCCCGCTG
CTGGACAGGGGCTCGGCTGTTGGGCACTGACAATTCCGTGGTGTTGTCGGGGAAATCATCGTCCTTTCCT
TGGCTGCTCGCCTATGTTGCCACCTGGATTCTGCGCGGGACGTCCTTCTGCTACGTCCCTTCGGCCCTCA
ATCCAGCGGACCTTCCTTCCCGCGGCCTGCTGCCGGCTCTGCGGCCTCTTCCGCGTCTTCGCCTTCGCCC
TCAGACGAGTCGGATCTCCCTTTGGGCCGCCTCCCCGCATCGATACCGGCTCGAGACGGGTGGCATCCCT
GTGACCCCTCCCCAGTGCCTCTCCTGGCCCTGGAAGTTGCCACTCCAGTGCCCACCAGCCTTGTCCTAAT
AAAATTAAGTTGCATCATTTTGTCTGACTAGGTGTCCTTCTATAATATTATGGGGTGGAGGGGGGTGGTA
TGGAGCAAGGGGCAAGTTGGGAAGACAACCTGTAGGGCCTGCGGGGTCTATTGGGAACCAAGCTGGAGTG
CAGTGGCACAATCTTGGCTCACTGCAATCTCCGCCTCCTGGGTTCAAGCGATTCTCCTGCCTCAGCCTCC
CGAGTTGTTGGGATTCCAGGCATGCA
Features (pLannotate 1.2.2; 17 found; start..end, strand, type, name):
    204..344     +  repeat_region  AAV2 ITR: inverted terminal repeat of adeno-associated virus serotype 2 inverted
    349..400     -  misc_feature   bom (fragment): basis of mobility region from pBR322
    419..874     +  rep_origin     f1 ori (sequence partly withheld): f1 bacteriophage origin of replication; arrow indicates direction of (+) strand synthesis
    875..924     -  misc_feature   bom (fragment): basis of mobility region from pBR322
   1026..1061    -  CDS            rop (fragment): Rop protein, which maintains plasmids at low copy number; rop
   1156..1260    +  promoter       AmpR promoter: bla
   1261..2121    +  CDS            AmpR: β-lactamase; bla; confers resistance to ampicillin, carbenicillin, and related antibiotics
   2292..2880    +  rep_origin     ori: high-copy-number ColE1/pMB1/pBR322/pUC origin of replication
   2953..2980    +  repeat_region  AAV2 ITR (fragment): inverted terminal repeat of adeno-associated virus serotype 2 inverted
   3009..3036    +  repeat_region  AAV2 ITR (fragment): inverted terminal repeat of adeno-associated virus serotype 2 inverted
   3093..3159    +  CDS            small t antigen (fragment): SV40 (simian virus 40) small t antigen
   3185..3238    +  promoter       EF-1α core promoter (fragment): core promoter for human elongation factor EF-1α
   3960..4052    +  CDS            CYP2C1 (fragment): CP2C1_RABIT - Experimental evidence at protein level: Swiss-Prot protein existence level 1. Cytochromes P450 are a group of heme-thiolate monooxygenases. In liver microsomes, this enzyme is involved in an NADPH-dependent electron transport pathway. It oxidizes a variety of structurally unrelated compounds, including steroids, fatty acids, and xenobiotics. From Oryctolagus cuniculus (Rabbit).
   4054..5309    +  CDS            GCaMP6f (fragment): improved fluorescent protein-based calcium sensor (Chen et al., 2013)
   5332..5415    +  CDS            large T antigen (fragment): large T antigen from SV40 (simian virus 40)
   5448..6036    +  misc_feature   WPRE: woodchuck hepatitis virus posttranscriptional regulatory element
   6056..158     +  polyA_signal   hGH poly(A) signal (across the origin): human growth hormone polyadenylation signal
