[The description below was written by a language model from this plasmid's Addgene catalogue record and pLannotate feature annotations shown in this document.]
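Description:
ER-GCaMP6f-AAV is an adeno-associated virus transfer plasmid for expressing an endoplasmic reticulum-targeted calcium indicator in astrocytes. The catalogue lists the backbone as AAV5, but the annotated inverted terminal repeats are of AAV2 type (one complete copy and two short fragments at the other end). This fits the common practice of packaging an ITR2-flanked genome into a serotype 5 capsid, though the record does not say so explicitly. The plasmid is propagated in E. coli through a high-copy ColE1/pUC origin with ampicillin resistance (bla), and it also carries an f1 phage origin. A recombination-deficient growth strain is specified, which helps keep the repeat-rich ITRs intact. The catalogue names neomycin/G418 as a selectable marker, but the 6,374-nt feature table contains no neomycin resistance cassette.

Between the ITRs, the payload is a short N-terminal fragment of rabbit cytochrome P450 CYP2C1, catalogued as an 81 bp "ER localized P450" insert, placed directly upstream of the GCaMP6f coding sequence. The P450 segment acts as an ER localization signal that anchors the GFP-based calcium sensor at the ER. Downstream lie a WPRE, which enhances transcript stability and expression, and a human growth hormone polyadenylation signal. The stated promoter is an astrocyte-specific GFAP promoter. It is not annotated as such and presumably occupies the unannotated region upstream of the coding sequence, where only small SV40 and EF-1α core fragment matches were detected. According to the record, the construct is used to produce AAV for measuring calcium activity in astrocytic processes.
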