Addgene plasmid #182501: ER-GCaMP6f-AAV
Purpose: GFAP-ER-GCaMP6f AAV: An AAV5 constructed for ER-GCaMP6f with astrocyte specific GFAP promotor
Depositing lab: Chris Richards. Depositing organization: University of Kentucky. Publication: ER-GCaMP6f: An Endoplasmic Reticulum-Targeted Genetic Probe to Measure Calcium Activity in Astrocytic Processes. Aryal SP, Xia M, Adindu E, Davis C, Ortinski PI, Richards CI. Anal Chem. 2022 Jan 21. doi: 10.1021/acs.analchem.1c04321. PubMed 35061939.
Backbone
  Vector backbone: AAV5
  Vector type: AAV
  Selectable markers: Neomycin (select with G418)
Growth in bacteria
  Bacterial resistance: Ampicillin, 100 μg/mL
  Growth temperature: 37°C
  Growth strain: NEB Stable
  Copy number: Unknown
Gene/Insert
  Gene/Insert name: ER localized P450
  Insert size (bp): 81
Terms and licenses: Academic/Nonprofit Terms; Industry Terms: Not Available to Industry
How to cite: ER-GCaMP6f-AAV was a gift from Chris Richards (Addgene plasmid # 182501 ; http://n2t.net/addgene:182501 ; RRID:Addgene_182501)
